Addgene plasmid #210958: pNLF1-N_DCAF15:1-600
Purpose: Mammalian expression of full-length human DCAF15. N-terminal NanoLuc luciferase tag.
Depositing lab: Cheryl Arrowsmith. Publication: A Target Class Ligandability Evaluation of WD40 Repeat-Containing Proteins. Ackloo S, Li F, Szewczyk M, Seitova A, Loppnau P, Zeng H, Xu J, Ahmad S, Arnautova YA, Baghaie AJ, Beldar S, Bolotokova A, Centrella PA, Chau I, Clark MA, Cuozzo JW, Dehghani-Tafti S, Disch JS, Dong A, Dumas A, Feng JA, Ghiabi P, Gibson E, Gilmer J, Goldman B, Green SR, Guie MA, Guilinger JP, Harms N, Herasymenko O, Houliston S, Hutchinson A, Kearnes S, Keefe AD, Kimani SW, Kramer T, Kutera M, Kwak HA, Lento C, Li Y, Liu J, Loup J, Machado RAC, Mulhern CJ, Perveen S, Righetto GL, Riley P, Shrestha S, Sigel EA, Silva M, Sintchak MD, Slakman BL, Taylor RD, Thompson J, Torng W, Underkoffler C, von Rechenberg M, Walsh RT, Watson I, Wilson DJ, Wolf E, Yadav M, Yazdi AK, Zhang J, Zhang Y, Santhakumar V, Edwards AM, Barsyte-Lovejoy D, Schapira M, Brown PJ, Halabelian L, Arrowsmith CH. J Med Chem. 2025 Jan 23;68(2):1092-1112. doi: 10.1021/acs.jmedchem.4c02010. Epub 2024 Nov 4. PubMed 39495097.
Backbone
  Vector backbone: pNLF1-N
  Backbone manufacturer: Promega
  Vector type: Mammalian Expression
  Selectable markers: Hygromycin
Growth in bacteria
  Bacterial resistance: Ampicillin, 100 μg/mL
  Growth temperature: 37°C
  Growth strain: DH5alpha
  Copy number: High Copy
Gene/Insert
  Gene/Insert name: DCAF15:M1-L600
  Species: H. sapiens (human)
  Insert size (bp): 1800
  Mutation: wild type
  Entrez Gene: DCAF15 (a.k.a. C19orf72)
  Promoter: CMV
  Tag / fusion protein: NanoLuc luciferase (N terminal on insert)
  Cloning method: Ligation Independent Cloning
  Sequencing primers: 5′ gtaaccatcaacggagtgac; 3′ tatcatgtctgctcgaagc
Resource information
  A portion of this plasmid was derived from a plasmid made by: Mammalian Gene Collection (BC080575)
Terms and licenses: Academic/Nonprofit Terms; Industry Terms: Not Available to Industry
Depositor comments: 5' Cloning Site: EcoR1 (not destroyed), 3' Cloning Site: Xba1 (not destroyed). N terminal tag: mvftledfvgdwrqtagynldqvleqggvsslfqnlgvsvtpiqrivlsgenglkidihviipyeglsgdqmgqiekifkvvypvddhhfkvilhygtlvidgvtpnmidyfgrpyegiavfdgkkitvtgtlwngnkiiderlinpdgsllfrvtingvtgwrlcerilagssgaiasef.
How to cite: pNLF1-N_DCAF15:1-600 was a gift from Cheryl Arrowsmith (Addgene plasmid # 210958 ; http://n2t.net/addgene:210958 ; RRID:Addgene_210958)
