[The description below was written by a language model from this plasmid's Addgene catalogue record and pLannotate feature annotations shown in this document.]
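Description:
pNLF1-N_DCAF15:1-600 is a mammalian expression plasmid of about 7.7 kb built on Promega's pNLF1-N backbone, which is designed for making N-terminal NanoLuc luciferase fusions. In bacteria it is maintained as a high-copy plasmid through a ColE1/pUC-type origin and selected with ampicillin via the β-lactamase gene. A ColE1-derived cer site is also annotated, which helps keep the plasmid monomeric. For selection in mammalian cells, a separate cassette places the hygromycin phosphotransferase gene (hph) under the SV40 enhancer/early promoter, followed by a synthetic polyadenylation signal.

The expression unit is driven by the human CMV immediate-early enhancer and promoter, followed by a chimeric β-globin/immunoglobulin intron that generally improves transcript processing and expression. A T7 promoter sits just upstream of the coding region and could support in vitro transcription. The open reading frame begins with human codon-optimized NanoLuc, joined through a short linker to wild-type, full-length human DCAF15 (residues M1 to L600, 1,800 bp). The insert was derived from a Mammalian Gene Collection clone and introduced by ligation-independent cloning between retained EcoRI and XbaI sites. An SV40 poly(A) signal lies downstream. Several short fragment annotations in the table (SET1, T7 terminator, large T antigen, M13 ori, bom, tnpA) appear to be partial matches within backbone sequence rather than functional elements.

DCAF15 is a WD40-repeat substrate receptor of a cullin-RING ubiquitin ligase complex, known for aryl sulfonamide-induced recruitment and degradation of RBM39. The plasmid was deposited with a study evaluating the ligandability of WD40 repeat proteins. The record states only mammalian expression as its purpose, though a NanoLuc fusion of this type suits luminescence- or BRET-based cellular assays.
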