Features (pLannotate 1.2.2; 20 found; start..end, strand, type, name):
    140..517     +  enhancer       CMV enhancer: human cytomegalovirus immediate early enhancer
    519..718     +  promoter       CMV promoter: human cytomegalovirus (CMV) immediate early promoter
    857..989     +  intron         chimeric intron: chimera between introns from human β-globin and immunoglobulin heavy chain genes
   1033..1051    +  promoter       T7 promoter: promoter for bacteriophage T7 RNA polymerase
   1065..1577    +  CDS            Nluc: NanoLuc® luciferase human codon-optimized
   1608..3407    +  CDS            DCAF15: DCA15_HUMAN - Also known as C19orf72. Experimental evidence at protein level: Swiss-Prot protein existence level 1. Binding of aryl sulfonamide anticancer drugs, such as indisulam (E7070) or E7820, change the substrate specificity of the DCX(DCAF15) complex, leading to promote ubiquitination and degradation of splicing factor RBM39 (PubMed:28437394, PubMed:28302793, PubMed:31693891, PubMed:31452512). RBM39 degradation results in splicing defects and death in cancer cell lines (PubMed:28437394, PubMed:28302793, PubMed:31693891). Aryl sulfonamide anticancer drugs change the substrate specificity
   3456..3481    +  CDS            SET1 (fragment): solubility-enhancement tag derived from T7 phage gene 10B
   3489..3505    +  terminator     T7 terminator (fragment): transcription terminator for bacteriophage T7 RNA polymerase
   3525..3646    -  polyA_signal   SV40 poly(A) signal: SV40 polyadenylation signal
   3669..3737    -  CDS            large T antigen (fragment): large T antigen from SV40 (simian virus 40)
   3742..3774    +  rep_origin     M13 ori (fragment): M13 bacteriophage origin of replication; arrow indicates direction of (+) strand synthesis
   3775..3826    -  misc_feature   bom (fragment): basis of mobility region from pBR322
   3891..4248    +  promoter       SV40 promoter: SV40 enhancer and early promoter
   4279..5301    +  CDS            hph: KHYB_ECOLX - Experimental evidence at protein level: Swiss-Prot protein existence level 1. The aminoglycoside phosphotransferases achieve inactivation of their antibiotic substrates by phosphorylation. Only phosphorylates hygromycin and closely related compounds such as demethyl analogs and destomycin. From Escherichia coli.
   5340..5388    +  polyA_signal   poly(A) signal: synthetic polyadenylation signal
   5409..5501    -  CDS            tnpA (fragment): TN5P_ECOLX - Also known as tnp. Experimental evidence at protein level: Swiss-Prot protein existence level 1. Mediates transposition of transposon Tn5 by a 'cut and paste' mechanism. First, the monomeric transposase binds the 19 bp inverted DNA repeats flanking the transposon. Then, dimerization of the DNA- bound transposase creates a synaptic DNA complex. After nicking of the first DNA strand, excision of the transposon proceeds through a series of intermediates. The transposase then mediates the insertion of the transposon at a new site by strand transfer. The activity of the wild- type tran
   5544..5648    +  promoter       AmpR promoter: bla
   5649..6509    +  CDS            AmpR: β-lactamase; bla; confers resistance to ampicillin, carbenicillin, and related antibiotics
   6667..7255    -  rep_origin     ori: high-copy-number ColE1/pMB1/pBR322/pUC origin of replication
   7371..7654    +  misc_feature   cer region: ColE1-derived recombination site that helps to maintain plasmids as monomers
>Addgene plasmid #210958 | pNLF1-N_DCAF15:1-600 | addgene full sequence | sequence record 423297 | Addgene NGS Result
TCAATATTGGCCATTAGCCATATTATTCATTGGTTATATAGCATAAATCAATATTGGCTATTGGCCATTG
CATACGTTGTATCTATATCATAATATGTACATTTATATTGGCTCATGTCCAATATGACCGCCATGTTGGC
ATTGATTATTGACTAGTTATTAATAGTAATCAATTACGGGGTCATTAGTTCATAGCCCATATATGGAGTT
CCGCGTTACATAACTTACGGTAAATGGCCCGCCTGGCTGACCGCCCAACGACCCCCGCCCATTGACGTCA
ATAATGACGTATGTTCCCATAGTAACGCCAATAGGGACTTTCCATTGACGTCAATGGGTGGAGTATTTAC
GGTAAACTGCCCACTTGGCAGTACATCAAGTGTATCATATGCCAAGTCCGCCCCCTATTGACGTCAATGA
CGGTAAATGGCCCGCCTGGCATTATGCCCAGTACATGACCTTACGGGACTTTCCTACTTGGCAGTACATC
TACGTATTAGTCATCGCTATTACCATGGTGATGCGGTTTTGGCAGTACACCAATGGGCGTGGATAGCGGT
TTGACTCACGGGGATTTCCAAGTCTCCACCCCATTGACGTCAATGGGAGTTTGTTTTGGCACCAAAATCA
ACGGGACTTTCCAAAATGTCGTAATAACCCCGCCCCGTTGACGCAAATGGGCGGTAGGCGTGTACGGTGG
GAGGTCTATATAAGCAGAGCTGGTTTAGTGAACCGTCAGATCACTAGAAGCTTTATTGCGGTAGTTTATC
ACAGTTAAATTGCTAACGCAGTCAGTGCTTCTGACACAACAGTCTCGAACTTAAGCTGCAGAAGTTGGTC
GTGAGGCACTGGGCAGGTAAGTATCAAGGTTACAAGACAGGTTTAAGGAGACCAATAGAAACTGGGCTTG
TCGAGACAGAGAAGACTCTTGCGTTTCTGATAGGCACCTATTGGTCTTACTGACATCCACTTTGCCTTTC
TCTCCACAGGTGTCCACTCCCAGTTCAATTACAGCTCTTAAGGCTAGAGTATTAATACGACTCACTATAG
GGCTAGCGCTCACCATGGTCTTCACACTCGAAGATTTCGTTGGGGACTGGCGACAGACAGCCGGCTACAA
CCTGGACCAAGTCCTTGAACAGGGAGGTGTGTCCAGTTTGTTTCAGAATCTCGGGGTGTCCGTAACTCCG
ATCCAAAGGATTGTCCTGAGCGGTGAAAATGGGCTGAAGATCGACATCCATGTCATCATCCCGTATGAAG
GTCTGAGCGGCGACCAAATGGGCCAGATCGAAAAAATTTTTAAGGTGGTGTACCCTGTGGATGATCATCA
CTTTAAGGTGATCCTGCACTATGGCACACTGGTAATCGACGGGGTTACGCCGAACATGATCGACTATTTC
GGACGGCCGTATGAAGGCATCGCCGTGTTCGACGGCAAAAAGATCACTGTAACAGGGACCCTGTGGAACG
GCAACAAAATTATCGACGAGCGCCTGATCAACCCCGACGGCTCCCTGCTGTTCCGAGTAACCATCAACGG
AGTGACCGGCTGGCGGCTGTGCGAACGCATTCTGGCGGGCTCGAGCGGCGCGATCGCTTCCGAATTCATG
GCGCCCAGCTCGAAATCGGAGCGGAACAGCGGGGCTGGGAGCGGCGGCGGCGGCCCCGGGGGAGCCGGAG
GGAAGCGGGCAGCAGGGCGGCGGCGGGAGCACGTCCTCAAGCAGCTGGAGCGGGTCAAGATCAGCGGACA
GCTCTCCCCTCGCCTCTTCCGGAAGCTGCCTCCCCGGGTGTGCGTGTCCCTCAAGAACATTGTGGATGAG
GACTTCCTCTATGCAGGACATATCTTCCTGGGCTTTTCCAAATGCGGCCGCTACGTCCTCTCCTACACCA
GCAGCAGTGGGGATGACGACTTCTCCTTCTACATCTACCATCTGTACTGGTGGGAGTTCAACGTTCACAG
CAAGCTCAAGCTGGTCCGGCAGGTTCGGCTATTCCAGGACGAGGAGATCTACAGCGACCTGTACCTGACC
GTATGCGAGTGGCCCAGCGACGCCTCCAAGGTCATCGTCTTCGGCTTCAACACCCGCTCGGCCAACGGGA
TGCTCATGAACATGATGATGATGAGTGACGAGAACCACCGTGACATCTACGTCAGCACCGTGGCCGTGCC
ACCGCCAGGCCGCTGTGCTGCTTGCCAGGATGCCAGCCGAGCCCACCCAGGAGACCCGAATGCACAGTGC
CTACGGCATGGCTTCATGCTGCACACCAAGTACCAGGTGGTCTACCCCTTCCCCACCTTCCAGCCCGCCT
TCCAGCTCAAGAAGGACCAGGTGGTGCTGCTCAACACCAGCTACTCCCTGGTGGCCTGCGCCGTCTCCGT
CCACTCGGCAGGTGACAGGAGTTTCTGCCAAATCCTGTATGACCACAGCACCTGCCCCCTGGCGCCTGCC
AGCCCCCCTGAGCCCCAGAGCCCAGAGCTGCCCCCTGCCCTCCCCAGCTTCTGCCCTGAGGCGGCCCCAG
CCCGTTCTTCTGGGTCTCCTGAGCCCTCGCCCGCCATTGCCAAAGCCAAGGAGTTTGTGGCTGACATCTT
CCGCCGGGCCAAAGAGGCCAAGGGCGGGGTCCCTGAGGAAGCCCGGCCTGCCCTGTGCCCAGGACCCTCT
GGCAGCCGCTGCCGTGCGCACTCTGAGCCCCTAGCCCTGTGTGGAGAGACGGCACCCCGGGACAGCCCCC
CTGCCTCGGAGGCACCTGCCTCCGAGCCTGGCTATGTCAACTACACCAAGCTGTACTATGTGCTGGAGTC
CGGAGAGGGGACGGAGCCGGAGGATGAGTTGGAGGACGACAAGATCTCCCTGCCCTTCGTGGTGACTGAT
CTTCGTGGCCGCAACCTGCGGCCCATGCGGGAGCGGACTGCTGTCCAGGGCCAGTACCTGACAGTGGAGC
AGCTCACACTAGACTTCGAATATGTTATCAATGAGGTCATCCGCCACGACGCTACCTGGGGCCATCAGTT
CTGTTCTTTCAGCGACTATGACATCGTCATTCTGGAGGTCTGCCCAGAAACCAACCAGGTCCTCATCAAC
ATTGGCCTGCTGCTCCTGGCCTTCCCGTCCCCCACTGAGGAGGGCCAGCTCCGACCAAAGACCTATCACA
CCAGCCTCAAGGTGGCATGGGACCTCAACACAGGGATCTTCGAGACAGTCAGTGTAGGCGACCTGACTGA
GGTCAAAGGGCAGACCAGCGGCAGTGTCTGGAGCTCCTACCGCAAGAGCTGCGTGGACATGGTCATGAAG
TGGCTGGTGCCGGAGAGCAGCGGCCGCTACGTCAACAGGATGACCAATGAGGCGCTGCACAAAGGGTGCT
CCCTGAAGGTTCTGGCGGACAGCGAGCGATATACGTGGATCGTGCTGTAATAATCTAGATTTGGGCCCAA
TTCCTGCAGGATTTTGCGGCCGCTTGCTGAGTTGGCTGCTGCCACCGCTGAGCAATAACTAGCATAACCC
CTTGGCCGCTTCGAGCAGACATGATAAGATACATTGATGAGTTTGGACAAACCACAACTAGAATGCAGTG
AAAAAAATGCTTTATTTGTGAAATTTGTGATGCTATTGCTTTATTTGTAACCATTATAAGCTGCAATAAA
CAAGTTAACAACAACAATTGCATTCATTTTATGTTTCAGGTTCAGGGGGAGATGTGGGAGGTTTTTTTAA
GCAAGTAAAACCTCTACAAATGTGGTAAAATCGAATTTTAACAAAATATTAACGCTTACAATTTCCTGAT
GCGGTATTTTCTCCTTACGCATCTGTGCGGTATTTCACACCGCATACGCGGATCTGCGCAGCACCATGGC
CTGAAATAACCTCTGAAAGAGGAACTTGGTTAGGTACCTTCTGAGGCGGAAAGAACCAGCTGTGGAATGT
GTGTCAGTTAGGGTGTGGAAAGTCCCCAGGCTCCCCAGCAGGCAGAAGTATGCAAAGCATGCATCTCAAT
TAGTCAGCAACCAGGTGTGGAAAGTCCCCAGGCTCCCCAGCAGGCAGAAGTATGCAAAGCATGCATCTCA
ATTAGTCAGCAACCATAGTCCCGCCCCTAACTCCGCCCATCCCGCCCCTAACTCCGCCCAGTTCCGCCCA
TTCTCCGCCCCATGGCTGACTAATTTTTTTTATTTATGCAGAGGCCGAGGCCGCCTCGGCCTCTGAGCTA
TTCCAGAAGTAGTGAGGAGGCTTTTTTGGAGGCCTAGGCTTTTGCAAAAAGCTCGATTCTTCTGACACTA
GCGCCACCATGAAGAAGCCCGAACTCACCGCTACCAGCGTTGAAAAATTTCTCATCGAGAAGTTCGACAG
TGTGAGCGACCTGATGCAGTTGTCGGAGGGCGAAGAGAGCCGAGCCTTCAGCTTCGATGTCGGCGGACGC
GGCTATGTACTGCGGGTGAATAGCTGCGCTGATGGCTTCTACAAAGACCGCTACGTGTACCGCCACTTCG
CCAGCGCTGCACTACCCATCCCCGAAGTGTTGGACATCGGCGAGTTCAGCGAGAGCCTGACATACTGCAT
CAGTAGACGCGCCCAAGGCGTTACTCTCCAAGACCTCCCCGAAACAGAGCTGCCTGCTGTGTTACAGCCT
GTCGCCGAAGCTATGGATGCTATTGCCGCCGCCGACCTCAGTCAAACCAGCGGCTTCGGCCCATTCGGGC
CCCAAGGCATCGGCCAGTACACAACCTGGCGGGATTTCATTTGCGCCATTGCTGATCCCCATGTCTACCA
CTGGCAGACCGTGATGGACGACACCGTGTCCGCCAGCGTAGCTCAAGCCCTGGACGAACTGATGCTGTGG
GCCGAAGACTGTCCCGAGGTGCGCCACCTCGTCCATGCCGACTTCGGCAGCAACAACGTCCTGACCGACA
ACGGCCGCATCACCGCCGTAATCGACTGGTCCGAAGCTATGTTCGGGGACAGTCAGTACGAGGTGGCCAA
CATCTTCTTCTGGCGGCCCTGGCTGGCTTGCATGGAGCAGCAGACTCGCTACTTCGAGCGCCGGCATCCC
GAGCTGGCCGGCAGCCCTCGTCTGCGAGCCTACATGCTGCGCATCGGCCTGGATCAGCTCTACCAGAGCC
TCGTGGACGGCAACTTCGACGATGCTGCCTGGGCTCAAGGCCGCTGCGATGCCATCGTCCGCAGCGGGGC
CGGCACCGTCGGTCGCACACAAATCGCTCGCCGGAGCGCAGCCGTATGGACCGACGGCTGCGTCGAGGTG
CTGGCCGACAGCGGCAACCGCCGGCCCAGTACACGACCGCGCGCTAAGGAGGTAGGTCGAGTTTAGACTC
TAGCCATCACGATGGCCGCAATAAAATATCTTTATTTTCATTACATCTGTGTGTTGGTTTTTTGTGTGAA
TCGATAGCGATAAGGATCCTCTTTGCGCTTGCGTTTTCCCTTGTCCAGATAGCCCAGTAGCTGACATTCA
TCCGGGGTCAGCACCGTTTCTGCGGACTGGCTTTCTACGTAATGGTTTCTTAGACGTCAGGTGGCACTTT
TCGGGGAAATGTGCGCGGAACCCCTATTTGTTTATTTTTCTAAATACATTCAAATATGTATCCGCTCATG
AGACAATAACCCTGATAAATGCTTCAATAATATTGAAAAAGGAAGAGTATGAGTATTCAACATTTCCGTG
TCGCCCTTATTCCCTTTTTTGCGGCATTTTGCCTTCCTGTTTTTGCTCACCCAGAAACGCTGGTGAAAGT
AAAAGATGCTGAAGATCAGTTGGGTGCACGAGTGGGTTACATCGAACTGGATCTCAACAGCGGTAAGATC
CTTGAGAGTTTTCGCCCCGAAGAACGTTTTCCAATGATGAGCACTTTCAAAGTTCTGCTATGTGGCGCGG
TATTATCCCGTATTGACGCCGGGCAAGAGCAACTCGGTCGCCGCATACACTATTCTCAGAATGACTTGGT
TGAGTACTCACCAGTCACAGAAAAGCATCTTACGGATGGCATGACAGTAAGAGAATTATGCAGTGCTGCC
ATAACCATGAGTGATAACACTGCGGCCAACTTACTTCTGACAACTATCGGAGGACCGAAGGAGCTAACCG
CTTTTTTGCACAACATGGGGGATCATGTAACTCGCCTTGATCGTTGGGAACCGGAGCTGAATGAAGCCAT
ACCAAACGACGAGCGTGACACCACGATGCCTGTAGCAATGGCAACAACGTTGCGCAAACTATTAACTGGC
GAACTACTTACTCTAGCTTCCCGGCAACAATTAATAGACTGGATGGAGGCGGATAAAGTTGCAGGACCAC
TTCTGCGCTCGGCCCTTCCGGCTGGCTGGTTTATTGCTGATAAATCTGGAGCCGGTGAGCGTGGGTCTCG
CGGTATCATTGCAGCACTGGGGCCAGATGGTAAGCCCTCCCGTATCGTAGTTATCTACACGACGGGGAGT
CAGGCAACTATGGATGAACGAAATAGACAGATCGCTGAGATAGGTGCCTCACTGATTAAGCATTGGTAAT
TCGAAATGACCGACCAAGCGACGCCCAACCGGTATCAGCTCACTCAAAGGCGGTAATACGGTTATCCACA
GAATCAGGGGATAACGCAGGAAAGAACATGTGAGCAAAAGGCCAGCAAAAGGCCAGGAACCGTAAAAAGG
CCGCGTTGCTGGCGTTTTTCCATAGGCTCCGCCCCCCTGACGAGCATCACAAAAATCGACGCTCAAGTCA
GAGGTGGCGAAACCCGACAGGACTATAAAGATACCAGGCGTTTCCCCCTGGAAGCTCCCTCGTGCGCTCT
CCTGTTCCGACCCTGCCGCTTACCGGATACCTGTCCGCCTTTCTCCCTTCGGGAAGCGTGGCGCTTTCTC
ATAGCTCACGCTGTAGGTATCTCAGTTCGGTGTAGGTCGTTCGCTCCAAGCTGGGCTGTGTGCACGAACC
CCCCGTTCAGCCCGACCGCTGCGCCTTATCCGGTAACTATCGTCTTGAGTCCAACCCGGTAAGACACGAC
TTATCGCCACTGGCAGCAGCCACTGGTAACAGGATTAGCAGAGCGAGGTATGTAGGCGGTGCTACAGAGT
TCTTGAAGTGGTGGCCTAACTACGGCTACACTAGAAGGACAGTATTTGGTATCTGCGCTCTGCTGAAGCC
AGTTACCTTCGGAAAAAGAGTTGGTAGCTCTTGATCCGGCAAACAAACCACCGCTGGTAGCGGTGGTTTT
TTTGTTTGCAAGCAGCAGATTACGCGCAGAAAAAAAGGATTTCAAGAAGATCCTTTGATCTTTTCTACGG
GGTCTGACGCTCAGTGGAACGAAAACTCACGTTAAGGGATTTTGGTCATGAGATTATCAAAAAGGATCTT
CACCTAGATCCTTTTATAGTCCGGAAATACAGGAACGCACGCTGGATGGCCCTTCGCTGGGATGGTGAAA
CCATGAAAAATGGCAGCTTCAGTGGATTAAGTGGGGGTAATGTGGCCTGTACCCTCTGGTTGCATAGGTA
TTCATACGGTTAAAATTTATCAGGCGCGATTGCGGCAGTTTTTCGGGTGGTTTGTTGCCATTTTTACCTG
TCTGCTGCCGTGATCGCGCTGAACGCGTTTTAGCGGTGCGTACAATTAAGGGATTATGGTAAATCCACTT
ACTGTCTGCCCTCGTAGCCATCGAGATAAACCGCAGTACTCCGGCCACGATGCGTCCGGCGTAGAGGATC
GAGATCT
