>Addgene plasmid #210958 | pNLF1-N_DCAF15:1-600 | depositor partial sequence | sequence record 411396 | Insert sequence
ATGGCGCCCAGCTCGAAATCGGAGCGGAACAGCGGGGCTGGGAGCGGCGGCGGCGGCCCCGGGGGAGCCG
GAGGGAAGCGGGCAGCAGGGCGGCGGCGGGAGCACGTCCTCAAGCAGCTGGAGCGGGTCAAGATCAGCGG
ACAGCTCTCCCCTCGCCTCTTCCGGAAGCTGCCTCCCCGGGTGTGCGTGTCCCTCAAGAACATTGTGGAT
GAGGACTTCCTCTATGCAGGACATATCTTCCTGGGCTTTTCCAAATGCGGCCGCTACGTCCTCTCCTACA
CCAGCAGCAGTGGGGATGACGACTTCTCCTTCTACATCTACCATCTGTACTGGTGGGAGTTCAACGTTCA
CAGCAAGCTCAAGCTGGTCCGGCAGGTTCGGCTATTCCAGGACGAGGAGATCTACAGCGACCTGTACCTG
ACCGTATGCGAGTGGCCCAGCGACGCCTCCAAGGTCATCGTCTTCGGCTTCAACACCCGCTCGGCCAACG
GGATGCTCATGAACATGATGATGATGAGTGACGAGAACCACCGTGACATCTACGTCAGCACCGTGGCCGT
GCCACCGCCAGGCCGCTGTGCTGCTTGCCAGGATGCCAGCCGAGCCCACCCAGGAGACCCGAATGCACAG
TGCCTACGGCATGGCTTCATGCTGCACACCAAGTACCAGGTGGTCTACCCCTTCCCCACCTTCCAGCCCG
CCTTCCAGCTCAAGAAGGACCAGGTGGTGCTGCTCAACACCAGCTACTCCCTGGTGGCCTGCGCCGTCTC
CGTCCACTCGGCAGGTGACAGGAGTTTCTGCCAAATCCTGTATGACCACAGCACCTGCCCCCTGGCGCCT
GCCAGCCCCCCTGAGCCCCAGAGCCCAGAGCTGCCCCCTGCCCTCCCCAGCTTCTGCCCTGAGGCGGCCC
CAGCCCGTTCTTCTGGGTCTCCTGAGCCCTCGCCCGCCATTGCCAAAGCCAAGGAGTTTGTGGCTGACAT
CTTCCGCCGGGCCAAAGAGGCCAAGGGCGGGGTCCCTGAGGAAGCCCGGCCTGCCCTGTGCCCAGGACCC
TCTGGCAGCCGCTGCCGTGCGCACTCTGAGCCCCTAGCCCTGTGTGGAGAGACGGCACCCCGGGACAGCC
CCCCTGCCTCGGAGGCACCTGCCTCCGAGCCTGGCTATGTCAACTACACCAAGCTGTACTATGTGCTGGA
GTCCGGAGAGGGGACGGAGCCGGAGGATGAGTTGGAGGACGACAAGATCTCCCTGCCCTTCGTGGTGACT
GATCTTCGTGGCCGCAACCTGCGGCCCATGCGGGAGCGGACTGCTGTCCAGGGCCAGTACCTGACAGTGG
AGCAGCTCACACTAGACTTCGAATATGTTATCAATGAGGTCATCCGCCACGACGCTACCTGGGGCCATCA
GTTCTGTTCTTTCAGCGACTATGACATCGTCATTCTGGAGGTCTGCCCAGAAACCAACCAGGTCCTCATC
AACATTGGCCTGCTGCTCCTGGCCTTCCCGTCCCCCACTGAGGAGGGCCAGCTCCGACCAAAGACCTATC
ACACCAGCCTCAAGGTGGCATGGGACCTCAACACAGGGATCTTCGAGACAGTCAGTGTAGGCGACCTGAC
TGAGGTCAAAGGGCAGACCAGCGGCAGTGTCTGGAGCTCCTACCGCAAGAGCTGCGTGGACATGGTCATG
AAGTGGCTGGTGCCGGAGAGCAGCGGCCGCTACGTCAACAGGATGACCAATGAGGCGCTGCACAAAGGGT
GCTCCCTGAAGGTTCTGGCGGACAGCGAGCGATATACGTGGATCGTGCTG
